Addgene plasmid #131950: pDONR221_SLC10A6
Purpose: Gateway entry clone with codon-optimized ORF sequence for subcloning into custom expression vectors
Depositing lab: RESOLUTE Consortium & Giulio Superti-Furga. Depositing organization: CeMM Research Center for Molecular Medicine. Publication: The RESOLUTE consortium: unlocking SLC transporters for drug discovery. Superti-Furga G, Lackner D, Wiedmer T, Ingles-Prieto A, Barbosa B, Girardi E, Goldmann U, Gurtl B, Klavins K, Klimek C, Lindinger S, Lineiro-Retes E, Muller AC, Onstein S, Redinger G, Reil D, Sedlyarov V, Wolf G, Crawford M, Everley R, ... Steppan CM. Nat Rev Drug Discov. 2020 Jul;19(7):429-430. doi: 10.1038/d41573-020-00056-6. PubMed 32265506.
Backbone
  Vector backbone: pDONR221
  Backbone manufacturer: Thermo Fisher Scientific
  Backbone size w/o insert (bp): 2550
  Vector type: Mammalian Expression
Growth in bacteria
  Bacterial resistance: Kanamycin, 50 μg/mL
  Growth temperature: 37°C
  Growth strain: Stbl3
  Copy number: High Copy
Gene/Insert
  Gene/Insert name: SLC10A6 (alt name: SOAT)
  Species: H. sapiens (human)
  Insert size (bp): 1131
  Entrez Gene: SLC10A6 (a.k.a. SOAT, MGC129575, MGC129576)
  Cloning method: Gateway Cloning
  Sequencing primers: 5′ M13-fwd; 3′ M13-rev
Terms and licenses: Academic/Nonprofit Terms; Industry Terms
Depositor comments: For more information on the full Resolute plasmid collection, please see www.addgene.org/depositor-collections/re-solute/. Please provide your feedback on this plasmid to the RESOLUTE consortium by filling out their RESOLUTE repository feedback form: https://forms.office.com/Pages/ResponsePage.aspx?id=0e05yklzmkS7rjFGQL4N7z4feCLQvEJAmVcOCM_u885UN1JJRko0Ukg4TVQwNTZLOUxPQVJWT1NHUCQlQCN0PWcu
How to cite: pDONR221_SLC10A6 was a gift from RESOLUTE Consortium & Giulio Superti-Furga (Addgene plasmid # 131950 ; http://n2t.net/addgene:131950 ; RRID:Addgene_131950)
