[The description below was written by a language model from this plasmid's Addgene catalogue record and pLannotate feature annotations shown in this document.]
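Description:
pDONR221_SLC10A6 is a Gateway entry clone built on the pDONR221 backbone, carrying a codon-optimized open reading frame for human SLC10A6, also known as SOAT, the sodium-dependent organic anion transporter. The annotation describes this protein as transporting sulfoconjugated steroid hormones, taurolithocholic acid-3-sulfate and sulfoconjugated pyrenes in a sodium-dependent manner. The plasmid is about 3.7 kb in total. It is maintained in E. coli at high copy through a ColE1/pUC-type origin and selected with kanamycin through an aminoglycoside phosphotransferase (KanR) gene.

The 1,131 bp SLC10A6 coding sequence lies between attL1 and attL2, the recombination sites used in the Gateway LR reaction. This arrangement lets the ORF be moved directionally and in frame into any attR-containing destination vector. Upstream of the cassette, the rrnB T1 and T2 terminators insulate the insert from read-through transcription originating in the backbone. A T7 promoter sits just outside attL2 and is oriented back toward the insert. The short lacI and lacZα fragments detected are backbone remnants, not functional genes. M13 forward and reverse primer sites flank the cassette for sequence verification.

Although the catalogue lists the vector type as mammalian expression, the feature table shows no eukaryotic promoter, polyadenylation signal or epitope tag, so expression depends on the destination vector chosen. The record does not say whether the ORF retains a stop codon. The clone belongs to a large consortium collection of solute carrier constructs intended for subcloning SLC transporters into custom expression vectors for functional and drug-discovery studies.
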