Features (pLannotate 1.2.2; 10 found; start..end, strand, type, name):
    121..213     +  CDS            lacI (fragment): lac repressor; lacI; The lac repressor binds to the lac operator to inhibit transcription in E. coli. This inhibition can be relieved by adding lactose or isopropyl-β-D-thiogalactopyranoside (IPTG).
    268..295     -  terminator     rrnB T2 terminator: transcription terminator T2 from the E. coli rrnB gene
    427..470     +  terminator     rrnB T1 terminator: Escherichia coli rrnB; transcription terminator T1 from the E. coli rrnB gene
    517..553     -  CDS            lacZα (fragment): LacZα fragment of β-galactosidase; lacZ fragment
    569..668     +  protein_bind   attL1: mutant version of attL; recombination site for the Gateway® LR reaction LR Clonase™
    674..1804    +  CDS            SLC10A6: SOAT_HUMAN - Also known as SOAT. Experimental evidence at protein level: Swiss-Prot protein existence level 1. Transports sulfoconjugated steroid hormones, as well as taurolithocholic acid-3-sulfate and sulfoconjugated pyrenes in a sodium-dependent manner. From Homo sapiens (Human).
   1806..1905    -  protein_bind   attL2: mutant version of attL; recombination site for the Gateway® LR reaction LR Clonase™
   1923..1941    -  promoter       T7 promoter: promoter for bacteriophage T7 RNA polymerase
   2075..2884    +  CDS            KanR: aminoglycoside phosphotransferase; aph(3')-Ia; confers resistance to kanamycin in bacteria or G418 (Geneticin®) in eukaryotes
   3031..3619    +  rep_origin     ori: high-copy-number ColE1/pMB1/pBR322/pUC origin of replication
>Addgene plasmid #131950 | pDONR221_SLC10A6 | addgene full sequence | sequence record 260034 | Addgene NGS Result
CTTTCCTGCGTTATCCCCTGATTCTGTGGATAACCGTATTACCGCCTTTGAGTGAGCTGATACCGCTCGC
CGCAGCCGAACGACCGAGCGCAGCGAGTCAGTGAGCGAGGAAGCGGAAGAGCGCCCAATACGCAAACCGC
CTCTCCCCGCGCGTTGGCCGATTCATTAATGCAGCTGGCACGACAGGTTTCCCGACTGGAAAGCGGGCAG
TGAGCGCAACGCAATTAATACGCGTACCGCTAGCCAGGAAGAGTTTGTAGAAACGCAAAAAGGCCATCCG
TCAGGATGGCCTTCTGCTTAGTTTGATGCCTGGCAGTTTATGGCGGGCGTCCTGCCCGCCACCCTCCGGG
CCGTTGCTTCACAACGTTCAAATCCGCTCCCGGCGGATTTGTCCTACTCAGGAGAGCGTTCACCGACAAA
CAACAGATAAAACGAAAGGCCCAGTCTTCCGACTGAGCCTTTCGTTTTATTTGATGCCTGGCAGTTCCCT
ACTCTCGCGTTAACGCTAGCATGGATGTTTTCCCAGTCACGACGTTGTAAAACGACGGCCAGTCTTAAGC
TCGGGCCCCAAATAATGATTTTATTTTGACTGATAGTGACCTGTTCGTTGCAACACATTGATGAGCAATG
CTTTTTTATAATGCCAACTTTGTACAAAAAAGCAGGCTCCACCATGCGGGCCAACTGCAGCTCCTCTAGC
GCCTGTCCTGCCAATTCCTCTGAGGAGGAGCTGCCAGTGGGACTGGAGGTGCACGGCAACCTGGAGCTGG
TGTTCACCGTGGTGTCTACAGTGATGATGGGCCTGCTGATGTTTTCCCTGGGCTGCTCTGTGGAGATCAG
AAAGCTGTGGTCCCACATCCGGAGACCTTGGGGAATCGCAGTGGGACTGCTGTGCCAGTTCGGACTGATG
CCCTTCACCGCCTACCTGCTGGCCATCTCTTTCAGCCTGAAGCCAGTGCAGGCCATCGCCGTGCTGATCA
TGGGCTGCTGTCCCGGCGGCACCATCAGCAATATCTTCACATTTTGGGTGGACGGCGATATGGACCTGTC
CATCTCCATGACAACTTGTTCAACTGTTGCTGCCCTGGGAATGATGCCACTGTGCATCTACCTGTATACC
TGGAGCTGGTCCCTGCAGCAGAACCTGACAATCCCTTATCAGAATATCGGCATCACCCTGGTGTGCCTGA
CAATCCCCGTGGCCTTTGGCGTGTACGTGAACTATAGGTGGCCTAAGCAGAGCAAGATCATCCTGAAGAT
CGGAGCAGTGGTGGGAGGCGTGCTGCTGCTGGTGGTGGCCGTGGCAGGAGTGGTGCTGGCAAAGGGATCT
TGGAATAGCGATATCACCCTGCTGACAATCTCCTTCATCTTTCCACTGATCGGACACGTGACCGGCTTCC
TGCTGGCCCTGTTTACACACCAGAGCTGGCAGCGGTGCAGAACCATCTCCCTGGAGACAGGCGCCCAGAA
CATCCAGATGTGCATCACCATGCTGCAGCTGTCTTTCACAGCCGAGCACCTGGTGCAGATGCTGAGCTTT
CCCCTGGCCTACGGCCTGTTCCAGCTGATCGATGGCTTTCTGATCGTGGCCGCCTACCAGACCTATAAGA
GGCGCCTGAAGAACAAGCACGGCAAGAAGAATTCCGGCTGCACAGAGGTGTGCCACACCAGGAAGTCTAC
AAGCTCCCGCGAGACCAACGCCTTCCTGGAAGTGAATGAGGAGGGAGCAATCACACCAGGACCACCTGGA
CCAATGGACTGCCACCGGGCCCTGGAGCCTGTGGGACACATCACCAGCTGTGAGGACCCAGCTTTCTTGT
ACAAAGTTGGCATTATAAGAAAGCATTGCTTATCAATTTGTTGCAACGAACAGGTCACTATCAGTCAAAA
TAAAATCATTATTTGCCATCCAGCTGATATCCCCTATAGTGAGTCGTATTACATGGTCATAGCTGTTTCC
TGGCAGCTCTGGCCCGTGTCTCAAAATCTCTGATGTTACATTGCACAAGATAAAAATATATCATCATGAA
CAATAAAACTGTCTGCTTACATAAACAGTAATACAAGGGGTGTTATGAGCCATATTCAACGGGAAACGTC
GAGGCCGCGATTAAATTCCAACATGGATGCTGATTTATATGGGTATAAATGGGCTCGCGATAATGTCGGG
CAATCAGGTGCGACAATCTATCGCTTGTATGGGAAGCCCGATGCGCCAGAGTTGTTTCTGAAACATGGCA
AAGGTAGCGTTGCCAATGATGTTACAGATGAGATGGTCAGACTAAACTGGCTGACGGAATTTATGCCTCT
TCCGACCATCAAGCATTTTATCCGTACTCCTGATGATGCATGGTTACTCACCACTGCGATCCCCGGAAAA
ACAGCATTCCAGGTATTAGAAGAATATCCTGATTCAGGTGAAAATATTGTTGATGCGCTGGCAGTGTTCC
TGCGCCGGTTGCATTCGATTCCTGTTTGTAATTGTCCTTTTAACAGCGATCGCGTATTTCGTCTCGCTCA
GGCGCAATCACGAATGAATAACGGTTTGGTTGATGCGAGTGATTTTGATGACGAGCGTAATGGCTGGCCT
GTTGAACAAGTCTGGAAAGAAATGCATAAACTTTTGCCATTCTCACCGGATTCAGTCGTCACTCATGGTG
ATTTCTCACTTGATAACCTTATTTTTGACGAGGGGAAATTAATAGGTTGTATTGATGTTGGACGAGTCGG
AATCGCAGACCGATACCAGGATCTTGCCATCCTATGGAACTGCCTCGGTGAGTTTTCTCCTTCATTACAG
AAACGGCTTTTTCAAAAATATGGTATTGATAATCCTGATATGAATAAATTGCAGTTTCATTTGATGCTCG
ATGAGTTTTTCTAATCAGAATTGGTTAATTGGTTGTAACACTGGCAGAGCATTACGCTGACTTGACGGGA
CGGCGCAAGCTCATGACCAAAATCCCTTAACGTGAGTTACGCGTCGTTCCACTGAGCGTCAGACCCCGTA
GAAAAGATCAAAGGATCTTCTTGAGATCCTTTTTTTCTGCGCGTAATCTGCTGCTTGCAAACAAAAAAAC
CACCGCTACCAGCGGTGGTTTGTTTGCCGGATCAAGAGCTACCAACTCTTTTTCCGAAGGTAACTGGCTT
CAGCAGAGCGCAGATACCAAATACTGTTCTTCTAGTGTAGCCGTAGTTAGGCCACCACTTCAAGAACTCT
GTAGCACCGCCTACATACCTCGCTCTGCTAATCCTGTTACCAGTGGCTGCTGCCAGTGGCGATAAGTCGT
GTCTTACCGGGTTGGACTCAAGACGATAGTTACCGGATAAGGCGCAGCGGTCGGGCTGAACGGGGGGTTC
GTGCACACAGCCCAGCTTGGAGCGAACGACCTACACCGAACTGAGATACCTACAGCGTGAGCTATGAGAA
AGCGCCACGCTTCCCGAAGGGAGAAAGGCGGACAGGTATCCGGTAAGCGGCAGGGTCGGAACAGGAGAGC
GCACGAGGGAGCTTCCAGGGGGAAACGCCTGGTATCTTTATAGTCCTGTCGGGTTTCGCCACCTCTGACT
TGAGCGTCGATTTTTGTGATGCTCGTCAGGGGGGCGGAGCCTATGGAAAAACGCCAGCAACGCGGCCTTT
TTACGGTTCCTGGCCTTTTGCTGGCCTTTTGCTCACATGTT
