>Addgene plasmid #131950 | pDONR221_SLC10A6 | depositor partial sequence | sequence record 253300 | Codon-optimized ORF of SLC10A6
ATGCGGGCCAACTGCAGCTCCTCTAGCGCCTGTCCTGCCAATTCCTCTGAGGAGGAGCTGCCAGTGGGAC
TGGAGGTGCACGGCAACCTGGAGCTGGTGTTCACCGTGGTGTCTACAGTGATGATGGGCCTGCTGATGTT
TTCCCTGGGCTGCTCTGTGGAGATCAGAAAGCTGTGGTCCCACATCCGGAGACCTTGGGGAATCGCAGTG
GGACTGCTGTGCCAGTTCGGACTGATGCCCTTCACCGCCTACCTGCTGGCCATCTCTTTCAGCCTGAAGC
CAGTGCAGGCCATCGCCGTGCTGATCATGGGCTGCTGTCCCGGCGGCACCATCAGCAATATCTTCACATT
TTGGGTGGACGGCGATATGGACCTGTCCATCTCCATGACAACTTGTTCAACTGTTGCTGCCCTGGGAATG
ATGCCACTGTGCATCTACCTGTATACCTGGAGCTGGTCCCTGCAGCAGAACCTGACAATCCCTTATCAGA
ATATCGGCATCACCCTGGTGTGCCTGACAATCCCCGTGGCCTTTGGCGTGTACGTGAACTATAGGTGGCC
TAAGCAGAGCAAGATCATCCTGAAGATCGGAGCAGTGGTGGGAGGCGTGCTGCTGCTGGTGGTGGCCGTG
GCAGGAGTGGTGCTGGCAAAGGGATCTTGGAATAGCGATATCACCCTGCTGACAATCTCCTTCATCTTTC
CACTGATCGGACACGTGACCGGCTTCCTGCTGGCCCTGTTTACACACCAGAGCTGGCAGCGGTGCAGAAC
CATCTCCCTGGAGACAGGCGCCCAGAACATCCAGATGTGCATCACCATGCTGCAGCTGTCTTTCACAGCC
GAGCACCTGGTGCAGATGCTGAGCTTTCCCCTGGCCTACGGCCTGTTCCAGCTGATCGATGGCTTTCTGA
TCGTGGCCGCCTACCAGACCTATAAGAGGCGCCTGAAGAACAAGCACGGCAAGAAGAATTCCGGCTGCAC
AGAGGTGTGCCACACCAGGAAGTCTACAAGCTCCCGCGAGACCAACGCCTTCCTGGAAGTGAATGAGGAG
GGAGCAATCACACCAGGACCACCTGGACCAATGGACTGCCACCGGGCCCTGGAGCCTGTGGGACACATCA
CCAGCTGTGAG
